>Addgene plasmid #227608 | pPICZ A-SLC[∆2-83]-His+MFN2-Strep (SB259) | addgene full sequence | sequence record 455568 | Addgene NGS Result
TTGAGATCCTTTTTTTCTGCGCGTAATCTGCTGCTTGCAAACAAAAAAACCACCGCTACCAGCGGTGGTT
TGTTTGCCGGATCAAGAGCTACCAACTCTTTTTCCGAAGGTAACTGGCTTCAGCAGAGCGCAGATACCAA
ATACTGTTCTTCTAGTGTAGCCGTAGTTAGGCCACCACTTCAAGAACTCTGTAGCACCGCCTACATACCT
CGCTCTGCTAATCCTGTTACCAGTGGCTGCTGCCAGTGGCGATAAGTCGTGTCTTACCGGGTTGGACTCA
AGACGATAGTTACCGGATAAGGCGCAGCGGTCGGGCTGAACGGGGGGTTCGTGCACACAGCCCAGCTTGG
AGCGAACGACCTACACCGAACTGAGATACCTACAGCGTGAGCTATGAGAAAGCGCCACGCTTCCCGAAGG
GAGAAAGGCGGACAGGTATCCGGTAAGCGGCAGGGTCGGAACAGGAGAGCGCACGAGGGAGCTTCCAGGG
GGAAACGCCTGGTATCTTTATAGTCCTGTCGGGTTTCGCCACCTCTGACTTGAGCGTCGATTTTTGTGAT
GCTCGTCAGGGGGGCGGAGCCTATGGAAAAACGCCAGCAACGCGGCCTTTTTACGGTTCCTGGCCTTTTG
CTGGCCTTTTGCTCACATGTTGGTCTCCAGCTTGCAAATTAAAGCCTTCGAGCGTCCCAAAACCTTCTCA
AGCAAGGTTTTCAGTATAATGTTACATGCGTACACGCGTCTGTACAGAAAAAAAAGAAAAATTTGAAATA
TAAATAACGTTCTTAATACTAACATAACTATAAAAAAATAAATAGGGACCTAGACTTCAGGTTGTCTAAC
TCCTTCCTTTTCGGTTAGAGCGGATGTGGGGGGAGGGCGTGAATGTAAGCGTGACATAACTAATTACATG
ATATCGACAAAGGAAAAGGGGGACGGATCTCCGAGGCCTCGGACCCGTCGGGCCGCGTCGGACGTGTCAG
TCCTGCTCCTCGGCCACGAAGTGCACGCAGTTGCCGGCCGGGTCGCGCAGGGCGAACTCCCGCCCCCACG
GCTGCTCGCCGATCTCGGTCATGGCCGGCCCGGAGGCGTCCCGGAAGTTCGTGGACACGACCTCCGACCA
CTCGGCGTACAGCTCGTCCAGGCCGCGCACCCACACCCAGGCCAGGGTGTTGTCCGGCACCACCTGGTCC
TGGACCGCGCTGATGAACAGGGTCACGTCGTCCCGGACCACACCGGCGAAGTCGTCCTCCACGAAGTCCC
GGGAGAACCCGAGCCGGTCGGTCCAGAACTCGACCGCTCCGGCGACGTCGCGCGCGGTGAGCACCGGAAC
GGCACTGGTCAACTTGGCCATGGTTTAGTTCCTCACCTTGTCGTATTATACTATGCCGATATACTATGCC
GATGATTAATTGTCAACACCGCCCTTAGATTAGATTGCTATGCTTTCTTTCTAATGAGCAAGAAGTAAAA
AAAGTTGTAATAGAACAAGAAAAATGAAACTGAAACTTGAGAAATTGAAGACCGTTTATTAACTTAAATA
TCAATGGGAGGTCATCGAAAGAGAAAAAAATCAAAAAAAAAAATTTTCAAGAAAAAGAAACGTGATAAAA
ATTTTTATTGCCTTTTTCGACGAAGAAAAAGAAACGAGGCGGTCTCTTTTTTCTTTTCCAAACCTTTAGT
ACGGGTAATTAACGACACCCTAGAGGAAGAAAGAGGGGAAATTTAGTATGCTGTGCTTGGGTGTTTTGAA
GTGGTACGGCGATGCGCGGAGTCCGAGAAAATCTGGAAGAGTAAAAAAGGAGTAGAAACATTTTGAAGCT
ATGGTGTGTGGGGGATCCGCACAAACGAAGGTCTCACTTAATCTTCTGTACTCTGAAGAGGAGTGGGAAA
TACCAAGAAAAACATCAAACTCGAATGATTTTCCCAAACCCCTACCACAAGATATTCATCAGCTGCGAGA
TAGGCTGATCAGGAGCAAGCTCGTACGAGAAGAAACAAAATGACAAAAAAAATCCTATACTATATAGGTT
ACAAATAAAAAAGTATCAAAAATGAAGCCTGCATCTCTCAGGCAAATGGCATTCTGACATCCTCTTGATT
AGAATCTAGCAAGACCGGTCTTCTCGTAAGTGCCCAACTTGAACTGAGGAACAGTCATGTCTAAGGCTAA
AACTCAATGATGATGATGATGATGGTCGACGGCGCTATTCAGATCCTCTTCTGAGATGAGTTTTTGTTCT
CTAGACTAATGGTGGTGGTGATGATGGTGATGATGATGTCCCTGGAAATAAAGATTCTCGGAACCACCAC
CACCAGAACCACCACCACCAGAACCACCACCACCGATATTGTTTTGCAACAAAGTAGAGTAGATGATCTT
AGTGATTTGCAAAACAGCAGCATGCAAAGTGTATTGGATAATAACAGCACCGAAACCCTTGTAGAAACCA
AAAACACCCTCTTCTTGTCTGATAGTGTTGATACAATCTCTCATACCCTCATATTGAGTATTAATAGGCA
AAACTTCGTAACCCAAATCAGTGTTATCGATGATAGTTCTAGTACCTTGGATGTGCAATCTATGCAAAAC
AGTTTCCAATGGGTACAAGATAACATCAGAACACAAAGAAGCAGCGAAATTAGCAATCAACTCAGGAAAA
TAAGCATCCAACATAGATTGAACTGGAGAAGTAGATTCAGCCAAGTGAGAGTTGTAAGTCTTTCTCTTCA
AGATCAACAAAACGAACTTTTGAATAACAGAAGAGATGATGTAGTGCAAAACACCATGCAAAACAGTAGG
GAAGATCAAAGACAACAATGGCAACAATCTTTTAGAATGAGGAACACCCATACCAATAACTCTACCAATA
CCCTCCTTAACACATTCCAAGATACCAGTGTTATCTCTGATGATCTCAGATTGAACAGTTTCGATCAAAG
AAGCAGAGTAGAAAGGCATAGCAACAACGTAAGTCAAAGACTTCAACAACAAGTGCTCTCCAATTTGTTT
TGGAGACCACTTATGCAAAACTTCTCTAGGCAATGGAGTGAACTCAGAAATAATACCTTCAGCACCCAAA
GTAACACCTTGAACAATAAAAGTAGAACCCATACCCTTCCACAAAGCTCTAGGACCTTGAGTCTTATTGA
AAGAGTACATGATGTTAATAACAGTGAATGGAGTCAAGTGATAATGTTGAGCGTGGTAATTAACTTGACA
TTGTCTTCTCAAAACGATACATGGATGAGCCAAAACGTTCTCAGTGAACAAAGAAGCCAAACCAATACCG
AAACCAGCAAATCTATTCAATTGTTCAGAAGATTGACCTTGAACAGAACCACCACCACCCATGCTAGCCT
CGTTTCGAATAATTAGTTGTTTTTTGATCTTCTCAAGTTGTCGTTAAAAGTCGTTAAAATCAAAAGCTTG
TCAATTGGAACCAGTCGCAATTATGAAAGTAAGCTAATAATGATGATAAAAAAACGTTTGCAACGGTCTG
CTGCTAGTGTATCCCCTCCTGTTGCGTTTGGCACTTATGTGTGAGAATGGACCTGTGGATGTCGGATGGC
AAAAAGGTTTCATTCAACCTTTCGTCTTTGGATGTTAGATCTGATCTCATGACCAAAATCCCTTAACGTG
AGTTTTCGTTCCACTGAGCGTCAGACCCCGTAGAAAAGATCAAAGGATCTTC
Features (pLannotate 1.2.2; 12 found; start..end, strand, type, name):
      1..589     +  rep_origin     ori: high-copy-number ColE1/pMB1/pBR322/pUC origin of replication
    664..911     -  terminator     CYC1 terminator: S. cerevisiae CYC1; transcription terminator for CYC1
    977..1351    -  CDS            BleoR: antibiotic-binding protein; Sh ble from Streptoalloteichus hindustanus; confers resistance to bleomycin, phleomycin, and Zeocin™
   1370..1417    -  promoter       EM7 promoter: synthetic bacterial promoter&nbsp
   1424..1831    -  promoter       TEF1 promoter: S. cerevisiae TEF1; promoter for EF-1α
   1852..2098    -  terminator     AOX1 terminator: Pichia pastoris AOX1; transcription terminator for AOX1
   2102..2167    -  CDS            AOX1 (fragment): ALOX1_KOMPC - Experimental evidence at protein level: Swiss-Prot protein existence level 1. Major isoform of alcohol oxidase, which catalyzes the oxidation of methanol to formaldehyde and hydrogen peroxide, the first step in the methanol utilization pathway of methylotrophic yeasts. From Komagataella phaffii (strain ATCC 76273 / CBS 7435 / CECT 11047 / NRRL Y-11430 / Wegner 21-1) (Yeast) (Pichia pastoris).
   2177..2194    -  CDS            capTEV™ (fragment): composite tag for in vivo biotinylation, TEV protease cleavage, and 6xHis tagging
   2280..2302    -  CDS            capTEV™ (fragment): composite tag for in vivo biotinylation, TEV protease cleavage, and 6xHis tagging
   2345..3355    -  CDS            SLC25A46 (fragment): S2546_HUMAN - Also known as TB1. Experimental evidence at protein level: Swiss-Prot protein existence level 1. May play a role in mitochondrial dynamics by controlling mitochondrial membrane fission. From Homo sapiens (Human).
   3361..3484    -  promoter       AOX1 promoter (fragment): Pichia pastoris AOX1; inducible promoter, regulated by methanol
   3485..3611    -  promoter       AOX1 promoter (fragment): Pichia pastoris AOX1; inducible promoter, regulated by methanol
