>Addgene plasmid #227608 | pPICZ A-SLC[∆2-83]-His+MFN2-Strep (SB259) | addgene full sequence | sequence record 455573 | Addgene NGS Result
TTGAGATCCTTTTTTTCTGCGCGTAATCTGCTGCTTGCAAACAAAAAAACCACCGCTACCAGCGGTGGTT
TGTTTGCCGGATCAAGAGCTACCAACTCTTTTTCCGAAGGTAACTGGCTTCAGCAGAGCGCAGATACCAA
ATACTGTTCTTCTAGTGTAGCCGTAGTTAGGCCACCACTTCAAGAACTCTGTAGCACCGCCTACATACCT
CGCTCTGCTAATCCTGTTACCAGTGGCTGCTGCCAGTGGCGATAAGTCGTGTCTTACCGGGTTGGACTCA
AGACGATAGTTACCGGATAAGGCGCAGCGGTCGGGCTGAACGGGGGGTTCGTGCACACAGCCCAGCTTGG
AGCGAACGACCTACACCGAACTGAGATACCTACAGCGTGAGCTATGAGAAAGCGCCACGCTTCCCGAAGG
GAGAAAGGCGGACAGGTATCCGGTAAGCGGCAGGGTCGGAACAGGAGAGCGCACGAGGGAGCTTCCAGGG
GGAAACGCCTGGTATCTTTATAGTCCTGTCGGGTTTCGCCACCTCTGACTTGAGCGTCGATTTTTGTGAT
GCTCGTCAGGGGGGCGGAGCCTATGGAAAAACGCCAGCAACGCGGCCTTTTTACGGTTCCTGGCCTTTTG
CTGGCCTTTTGCTCACATGTTGGTCTCCAGCTTGCAAATTAAAGCCTTCGAGCGTCCCAAAACCTTCTCA
AGCAAGGTTTTCAGTATAATGTTACATGCGTACACGCGTCTGTACAGAAAAAAAAGAAAAATTTGAAATA
TAAATAACGTTCTTAATACTAACATAACTATAAAAAAATAAATAGGGACCTAGACTTCAGGTTGTCTAAC
TCCTTCCTTTTCGGTTAGAGCGGATGTGGGGGGAGGGCGTGAATGTAAGCGTGACATAACTAATTACATG
ATATCGACAAAGGAAAAGGGGGACGGATCTCCGAGGCCTCGGACCCGTCGGGCCGCGTCGGACGTGTCAG
TCCTGCTCCTCGGCCACGAAGTGCACGCAGTTGCCGGCCGGGTCGCGCAGGGCGAACTCCCGCCCCCACG
GCTGCTCGCCGATCTCGGTCATGGCCGGCCCGGAGGCGTCCCGGAAGTTCGTGGACACGACCTCCGACCA
CTCGGCGTACAGCTCGTCCAGGCCGCGCACCCACACCCAGGCCAGGGTGTTGTCCGGCACCACCTGGTCC
TGGACCGCGCTGATGAACAGGGTCACGTCGTCCCGGACCACACCGGCGAAGTCGTCCTCCACGAAGTCCC
GGGAGAACCCGAGCCGGTCGGTCCAGAACTCGACCGCTCCGGCGACGTCGCGCGCGGTGAGCACCGGAAC
GGCACTGGTCAACTTGGCCATGGTTTAGTTCCTCACCTTGTCGTATTATACTATGCCGATATACTATGCC
GATGATTAATTGTCAACACCGCCCTTAGATTAGATTGCTATGCTTTCTTTCTAATGAGCAAGAAGTAAAA
AAAGTTGTAATAGAACAAGAAAAATGAAACTGAAACTTGAGAAATTGAAGACCGTTTATTAACTTAAATA
TCAATGGGAGGTCATCGAAAGAGAAAAAAATCAAAAAAAAAAATTTTCAAGAAAAAGAAACGTGATAAAA
ATTTTTATTGCCTTTTTCGACGAAGAAAAAGAAACGAGGCGGTCTCTTTTTTCTTTTCCAAACCTTTAGT
ACGGGTAATTAACGACACCCTAGAGGAAGAAAGAGGGGAAATTTAGTATGCTGTGCTTGGGTGTTTTGAA
GTGGTACGGCGATGCGCGGAGTCCGAGAAAATCTGGAAGAGTAAAAAAGGAGTAGAAACATTTTGAAGCT
ATGGTGTGTGGGGGATCCGCACAAACGAAGGTCTCACTTAATCTTCTGTACTCTGAAGAGGAGTGGGAAA
TACCAAGAAAAACATCAAACTCGAATGATTTTCCCAAACCCCTACCACAAGATATTCATCAGCTGCGAGA
TAGGCTGATCAGGAGCAAGCTCGTACGAGAAGAAACAAAATGACAAAAAAAATCCTATACTATATAGGTT
ACAAATAAAAAAGTATCAAAAATGAAGCCTGCATCTCTCAGGCAAATGGCATTCTGACATCCTCTTGATT
AGAATCTAGCAAGACCGGTCTTCTCGTAAGTGCCCAACTTGAACTGAGGAACAGTCATGTCTAAGGCTAA
AACTCAATGATGATGATGATGATGGTCGACGGCGCTATTCAGATCCTCTTCTGAGATGAGTTTTTGTTCT
CTAGACTAATGGTGGTGGTGATGATGGTGATGATGATGTCCCTGGAAATAAAGATTCTCGGAACCACCAC
CACCAGAACCACCACCACCAGAACCACCACCACCGATATTGTTTTGCAACAAAGTAGAGTAGATGATCTT
AGTGATTTGCAAAACAGCAGCATGCAAAGTGTATTGGATAATAACAGCACCGAAACCCTTGTAGAAACCA
AAAACACCCTCTTCTTGTCTGATAGTGTTGATACAATCTCTCATACCCTCATATTGAGTATTAATAGGCA
AAACTTCGTAACCCAAATCAGTGTTATCGATGATAGTTCTAGTACCTTGGATGTGCAATCTATGCAAAAC
AGTTTCCAATGGGTACAAGATAACATCAGAACACAAAGAAGCAGCGAAATTAGCAATCAACTCAGGAAAA
TAAGCATCCAACATAGATTGAACTGGAGAAGTAGATTCAGCCAAGTGAGAGTTGTAAGTCTTTCTCTTCA
AGATCAACAAAACGAACTTTTGAATAACAGAAGAGATGATGTAGTGCAAAACACCATGCAAAACAGTAGG
GAAGATCAAAGACAACAATGGCAACAATCTTTTAGAATGAGGAACACCCATACCAATAACTCTACCAATA
CCCTCCTTAACACATTCCAAGATACCAGTGTTATCTCTGATGATCTCAGATTGAACAGTTTCGATCAAAG
AAGCAGAGTAGAAAGGCATAGCAACAACGTAAGTCAAAGACTTCAACAACAAGTGCTCTCCAATTTGTTT
TGGAGACCACTTATGCAAAACTTCTCTAGGCAATGGAGTGAACTCAGAAATAATACCTTCAGCACCCAAA
GTAACACCTTGAACAATAAAAGTAGAACCCATACCCTTCCACAAAGCTCTAGGACCTTGAGTCTTATTGA
AAGAGTACATGATGTTAATAACAGTGAATGGAGTCAAGTGATAATGTTGAGCGTGGTAATTAACTTGACA
TTGTCTTCTCAAAACGATACATGGATGAGCCAAAACGTTCTCAGTGAACAAAGAAGCCAAACCAATACCG
AAACCAGCAAATCTATTCAATTGTTCAGAAGATTGACCTTGAACAGAACCACCACCACCCATGCTAGCCT
CGTTTCGAATAATTAGTTGTTTTTTGATCTTCTCAAGTTGTCGTTAAAAGTCGTTAAAATCAAAAGCTTG
TCAATTGGAACCAGTCGCAATTATGAAAGTAAGCTAATAATGATGATAAAAAAAAAGGTTTAAGACAGGG
CAGCTTCCTTCTGTTTATATATTGCTGTCAAGTAGGGGTTAGAACAGTTAAATTTTGATCATGAACGTTA
GGCTATCAGCAGTATTCCCACCAGAATCTTGGAAGCATACAATGTGGAGACAATGCATAATCATCCAAAA
AGCGGGTGTTTCCCCATTTGCGTTTCGGCACAGGTGCACCGGGGTTCAGAAGCGATAGAGAGACTGCGCT
AAGCATTAATGAGATTATTTTTGAGCATTCGTCAATCAATACCAAACAAGACAAACGGTATGCCGACTTT
TGGAAGTTTCTTTTTGACCAACTGGCCGTTAGCATTTCAACGAACCAAACTTAGTTCATCTTGGATGAGA
TCACGCTTTTGTCATATTAGGTTCCAAGACAGCGTTTAAACTGTCAGTTTTGGGCCATTTGGGGAACATG
AAACTATTTGACCCCACACTCAGAAAGCCCTCATCTGGAGTGATGTTCGGGTGTAATGCGGAGCTTGTTG
CATTCGGAAATAAACAAACATGAACCTCGCCAGGGGGGCCAGGATAGACAGGCTAATAAAGTCATGGTGT
TAGTAGCCTAATAGAAGGAATTGGAATGAGCGAGCTCCAATCAAGCCCAATAACTGGGCTGGTTTTTCGA
TGGCAAAAGTGGGTGTTGAGGAGAAGAGGAGTGGAGGTCCTGCGTTTGCAACGGTCTGCTGCTAGTGTAT
CCCCTCCTGTTGCGTTTGGCACTTATGTGTGAGAATGGACCTGTGGATGTCGGATGGCAAAAAGGTTTCA
TTCAACCTTTCGTCTTTGGATGTTAGATCCGCACAAACGAAGGTCTCACTTAATCTTCTGTACTCTGAAG
AGGAGTGGGAAATACCAAGAAAAACATCAAACTCGAATGATTTTCCCAAACCCCTACCACAAGATATTCA
TCAGCTGCGAGATAGGCTGATCAGGAGCAAGCTCGTACGAGAAGAAACAAAATGACAAAAAAAATCCTAT
ACTATATAGGTTACAAATAAAAAAGTATCAAAAATGAAGCCTGCATCTCTCAGGCAAATGGCATTCTGAC
ATCCTCTTGATTAGAATCTAGCAAGACCGGTCTTCTCGTAAGTGCCCAACTTGAACTGAGGAACAGTCAT
GTCTAAGGCTAAAACTCAATGATGATGATGATGATGGTCGACGGCGCTATTCAGATCCTCTTCTGAGATG
AGTTTTTGTTCGGGCCCTTATTTTTCGAATTGAGGATGTGACCATGCTGAACCACCAGAACCACCACCAG
AACCACCACCTTTTTCAAATTGTGGATGTGACCAAGCAGATGGACCTTGAAATAAAACTTCCAAAGAACC
ACCACCTCTAGAAGGTTGCAAGTATTGGTGAGTGAACATATTCAATTCAGAATCCAACCAACCAGCTTTG
TTTCTCAACAACTTAGCCTTAGATTGCAAAGAATCCAAAACTTCAATCTTCTTGTTCATAGCAGCAATCT
CTTGTTCCAAGTTCTCTCTAGTAACATCAACTTGTTGACACAAGTGAGCAAAAGTACCAGACAATTCTTG
TTGAACTTGATGAGAACAGTTAGAACCAGTGTAAGAAATAACCAATTGCAACTTCTCAGAAGCATGTTCA
ACGAATTGTCTTTTAAAAGCTCTTTCCTTAGCTTTAGTAGTCCAAGTCAATCTCTCATAAACGTACAACA
AACCGTACAAACCGAAAGACAAAGCAATCAATCTCCAACCAACAGCCTTCCAAACAACACCACCAACAAC
CAAAATACCCATAGAAGTTCTAGAAGTCAAAGAAGCCAAACCAGTAACCATAGAAACCATAAACTCTTCT
TGAGTCAAAGAACCTTGAGGCAAAGGTGGCATAGAAGGATTAGCTGGAGTCAAAGGAATTGGTCTTTGAA
CTTGATCGTTATAACCCATCAAAGCTCTTCTAGAGTTCTTTGGACCCAAAAATCTGTTAACCAACATAGT
CCAACCCAAAGAGAAGTGAAACTCAATATCTTCTTGGAAATCAGCACACAACTTATCACAGTTCAAATCG
TAGTTCAAAGAGAAACATTGTCTTGGAACCAACATATCGATTTGAGATCTAACAGAAACAGGCAACAATG
GTTTCAAACCATCAATCATATCTTGTTGCATAGTTTGCAAAGAGTTAGTGATAGCAGTAGAACATCTATC
AGACATGTTTCTACCCAAACCCTCTTCAATGTGTCTATGCAATTCGTTCTTGTAAACCTTCAAAACAACA
GGAGATGGATGGAAATCCATTTGGTAATCATCAACCAAAACAGACAATCTTCTAATCTCTTCAGCCATAG
CAGTAGAAACTTGTCTTTCAACCTCTTCAGTGATTTGCTTAATTCTCAACTTGTAATCTTGAGCCAACAA
CTCCAATTGCTTATCAATAAACTTCAATCTATCTTGTCTCTCTTCTCTCATCTCTTCACAGTAAACTTGT
TGTTCTCTAGCAGCCATGTGCAAAGAATCCATAATCAATCTAACAGCTTCAGCAATTTGCTTAGCTCTAA
CAGTATGTTGCTCGAACTTAGTCTTAACAGCAGATTGAGAGATACACTCTTCGAATCTTCTCTCAAAATT
TTGGAATTCGAACATTCTAACTTGGAAACCTTCAGCCAAAGCACCACCACCTTCAGGCATACCCTGAGCC
TTTTGGATTCTAGCGTTCAAAACTTCCTTAGCAGAAACAAAGAAAATTCTATCTCCAGCTTGAGATCTAT
CAACAACACCCAATTCATCAACCAAGAAAGAAGTACATCTCTCCATATGTTGTCTTCTAACCTCTTCCAT
ATACTCAGGTTCAGAAGCAGAAGCATCCCATCTATTGTTCAAAATGAAAATGTTTGGTCTAGACAATCTT
TCAGAAACCTTGTGAAAGAAATGCTTTTCAGTTTGCATCAAAGTAGACTCAGAGTTAGCAACCAAAACGA
AAACATCAGCATCCAAACAGAACTTATCGATCCAAGAATCCAACTCAGTAGTAACATCAATACCTGGAGA
ATCCATCAAAACCAAATCATCCTTCAACAAAGGACATTTAGAATTTGGCCACATAACAGAAACCAAAGAA
CCAGCATGCAATTGCTTATCTTGGTGCAAAGCATGAGCCAATTGGTTAACAGTCTTAGCAGATCTTTTCT
CTTCAGAACCTTCAGTCAACAAGAAAGCCTCGTGACCATCAGTACCTTCAACTCTCAAGAAACAGTTAGT
AGTATGACCAATACCAGAAGGCAAAACCTTATCCCACAACATAGCATTAATAACAGTAGATTTACCGTTA
GAAGTTCTACCAAAGAAAGCAACTTTCATGTGTCTTCTAGCCAAAACTTCAGAAATACCTCTAACCTTAG
ACAAGTAACCTTTAACATCCAAAACTTGCTCTTCAGTAGTAACTGGATCCAATTCAGCATTTCTATAAGT
ATCCTCCAAGAAAGTAGCAGATTCTTGAATGTAAGCACCCAATTGCTCGAAGATACCGTTAATCTTTTTC
TTAGCAGTAACGAAATGCTTCAAAGGGGAAGCGTTGACCTCAGCCATGTGTCTCTTATTTTTCTTGACGG
TGACGATACTATTGCATCTACTAAACAACAAACTCATGAATTCCTCGTTTCGAATAATTAGTTGTTTTTT
GATCTTCTCAAGTTGTCGTTAAAAGTCGTTAAAATCAAAAGCTTGTCAATTGGAACCAGTCGCAATTATG
AAAGTAAGCTAATAATGATGATAAAAAAAAAGGTTTAAGACAGGGCAGCTTCCTTCTGTTTATATATTGC
TGTCAAGTAGGGGTTAGAACAGTTAAATTTTGATCATGAACGTTAGGCTATCAGCAGTATTCCCACCAGA
ATCTTGGAAGCATACAATGTGGAGACAATGCATAATCATCCAAAAAGCGGGTGTTTCCCCATTTGCGTTT
CGGCACAGGTGCACCGGGGTTCAGAAGCGATAGAGAGACTGCGCTAAGCATTAATGAGATTATTTTTGAG
CATTCGTCAATCAATACCAAACAAGACAAACGGTATGCCGACTTTTGGAAGTTTCTTTTTGACCAACTGG
CCGTTAGCATTTCAACGAACCAAACTTAGTTCATCTTGGATGAGATCACGCTTTTGTCATATTAGGTTCC
AAGACAGCGTTTAAACTGTCAGTTTTGGGCCATTTGGGGAACATGAAACTATTTGACCCCACACTCAGAA
AGCCCTCATCTGGAGTGATGTTCGGGTGTAATGCGGAGCTTGTTGCATTCGGAAATAAACAAACATGAAC
CTCGCCAGGGGGGCCAGGATAGACAGGCTAATAAAGTCATGGTGTTAGTAGCCTAATAGAAGGAATTGGA
ATGAGCGAGCTCCAATCAAGCCCAATAACTGGGCTGGTTTTTCGATGGCAAAAGTGGGTGTTGAGGAGAA
GAGGAGTGGAGGTCCTGCGTTTGCAACGGTCTGCTGCTAGTGTATCCCCTCCTGTTGCGTTTGGCACTTA
TGTGTGAGAATGGACCTGTGGATGTCGGATGGCAAAAAGGTTTCATTCAACCTTTCGTCTTTGGATGTTA
GATCTGATCTCATGACCAAAATCCCTTAACGTGAGTTTTCGTTCCACTGAGCGTCAGACCCCGTAGAAAA
GATCAAAGGATCTTC
Features (pLannotate 1.2.2; 16 found; start..end, strand, type, name):
      1..589     +  rep_origin     ori: high-copy-number ColE1/pMB1/pBR322/pUC origin of replication
    664..911     -  terminator     CYC1 terminator: S. cerevisiae CYC1; transcription terminator for CYC1
    977..1351    -  CDS            BleoR: antibiotic-binding protein; Sh ble from Streptoalloteichus hindustanus; confers resistance to bleomycin, phleomycin, and Zeocin™
   1370..1417    -  promoter       EM7 promoter: synthetic bacterial promoter&nbsp
   1424..1831    -  promoter       TEF1 promoter: S. cerevisiae TEF1; promoter for EF-1α
   1852..2098    -  terminator     AOX1 terminator: Pichia pastoris AOX1; transcription terminator for AOX1
   2102..2167    -  CDS            AOX1 (fragment): ALOX1_KOMPC - Experimental evidence at protein level: Swiss-Prot protein existence level 1. Major isoform of alcohol oxidase, which catalyzes the oxidation of methanol to formaldehyde and hydrogen peroxide, the first step in the methanol utilization pathway of methylotrophic yeasts. From Komagataella phaffii (strain ATCC 76273 / CBS 7435 / CECT 11047 / NRRL Y-11430 / Wegner 21-1) (Yeast) (Pichia pastoris).
   2177..2194    -  CDS            capTEV™ (fragment): composite tag for in vivo biotinylation, TEV protease cleavage, and 6xHis tagging
   2280..2302    -  CDS            capTEV™ (fragment): composite tag for in vivo biotinylation, TEV protease cleavage, and 6xHis tagging
   2345..3355    -  CDS            SLC25A46 (fragment): S2546_HUMAN - Also known as TB1. Experimental evidence at protein level: Swiss-Prot protein existence level 1. May play a role in mitochondrial dynamics by controlling mitochondrial membrane fission. From Homo sapiens (Human).
   3361..4299    -  promoter       AOX1 promoter: Pichia pastoris AOX1; inducible promoter, regulated by methanol
   4314..4560    -  terminator     AOX1 terminator: Pichia pastoris AOX1; transcription terminator for AOX1
   4564..4629    -  CDS            AOX1 (fragment): ALOX1_KOMPC - Experimental evidence at protein level: Swiss-Prot protein existence level 1. Major isoform of alcohol oxidase, which catalyzes the oxidation of methanol to formaldehyde and hydrogen peroxide, the first step in the methanol utilization pathway of methylotrophic yeasts. From Komagataella phaffii (strain ATCC 76273 / CBS 7435 / CECT 11047 / NRRL Y-11430 / Wegner 21-1) (Yeast) (Pichia pastoris).
   4639..4656    -  CDS            capTEV™ (fragment): composite tag for in vivo biotinylation, TEV protease cleavage, and 6xHis tagging
   4837..7107    -  CDS            MFN2: MFN2_HUMAN - Also known as CPRP1, KIAA0214. Experimental evidence at protein level: Swiss-Prot protein existence level 1. Mitochondrial outer membrane GTPase that mediates mitochondrial clustering and fusion (PubMed:11181170, PubMed:11950885, PubMed:26214738, PubMed:28114303). Mitochondria are highly dynamic organelles, and their morphology is determined by the equilibrium between mitochondrial fusion and fission events (PubMed:28114303). Overexpression induces the formation of mitochondrial networks (PubMed:28114303). Membrane clustering requires GTPase activity and may involve a major rearra
   7116..8054    -  promoter       AOX1 promoter: Pichia pastoris AOX1; inducible promoter, regulated by methanol
