[The description below was written by a language model from this plasmid's Addgene catalogue record and pLannotate feature annotations shown in this document.]
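Description:
pPICZ A-SLC[∆2-83]-His+MFN2-Strep (SB259) is a yeast expression plasmid built on the pPICZ A backbone for methanol-inducible coexpression of two human mitochondrial outer membrane proteins in Pichia pastoris. It is propagated in E. coli through a high-copy ColE1/pUC-type origin and carries a single dual-host selection cassette: the Sh ble gene, conferring Zeocin/bleomycin resistance, sits behind tandem TEF1 (yeast) and EM7 (bacterial) promoters and ends in the CYC1 terminator, so the same marker works in both organisms. No yeast replication origin is annotated, consistent with pPICZ-type vectors, which are normally maintained in Pichia by chromosomal integration.

The payload consists of two expression units in the same orientation, each with its own full AOX1 promoter and AOX1 terminator. One drives SLC25A46 lacking residues 2–83 of its N-terminal region, recorded as carrying a C-terminal 10xHis tag. The other drives full-length MFN2, the mitofusin GTPase that mediates mitochondrial fusion, with a C-terminal Twin-Strep tag. The annotation software does not label these tags directly; short matches to a composite TEV/His tag downstream of each coding region probably reflect tag or backbone-derived histidine sequences. Orthogonal affinity tags allow either partner to be captured and the other checked for co-purification, which fits the associated study mapping SLC25A46 interaction interfaces with the fusogens Opa1 and Mfn2.

Two sequencing records accompany the entry. The 8,135 nt record matches the described two-cassette design, whereas the 3,692 nt record contains only the backbone and the SLC25A46 unit with a fragmented AOX1 promoter and no MFN2. It may be a product of recombination between the repeated AOX1 elements or an assembly artefact, though the record does not explain it.
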