Addgene plasmid #227608: pPICZ A-SLC[∆2-83]-His+MFN2-Strep (SB259)
Purpose: Inducible coexpression of His-tagged SLC25A46 in its N-terminal region (∆2-83) and Strep-tagged MFN2 in Pichia pastoris
Depositing lab: Luke Chao. Depositing organization: Massachusetts General Hospital. Publication: Identification of SLC25A46 interaction interfaces with mitochondrial membrane fusogens Opa1 and Mfn2. Boopathy S, Luce BE, Lugo CM, Hakim P, McDonald J, Kim HL, Ponce J, Ueberheide BM, Chao LH. J Biol Chem. 2024 Aug 31:107740. doi: 10.1016/j.jbc.2024.107740. PubMed 39222684.
Backbone
  Vector backbone: pPICZ A
  Vector type: Yeast Expression
Growth in bacteria
  Bacterial resistance: Bleocin (Zeocin), 50 μg/mL
  Growth temperature: 37°C
  Growth strain: DH5alpha
  Copy number: High Copy
Gene/Insert 1
  Gene/Insert name: SLC25A46
  Species: H. sapiens (human)
  Mutation: aa 2-83 deleted
  Entrez Gene: SLC25A46 (a.k.a. HMSN6B, PCH1E)
  Promoter: AOX1
  Tag / fusion protein: 10xHis (C terminal on insert)
  Cloning method: Gibson Cloning
  Sequencing primers: 5′ n/a
Gene/Insert 2
  Gene/Insert name: MFN2
  Species: H. sapiens (human)
  Entrez Gene: MFN2 (a.k.a. CMT2A, CMT2A2, CMT2A2A, CMT2A2B, CPRP1, HMSN6A, HSG, MARF, MSL)
  Promoter: AOX1
  Tag / fusion protein: Twin-StrepTag (C terminal on insert)
  Cloning method: Gibson Cloning
  Sequencing primers: 5′ n/a
Terms and licenses: Academic/Nonprofit Terms; Industry Terms: Not Available to Industry
How to cite: pPICZ A-SLC[∆2-83]-His+MFN2-Strep (SB259) was a gift from Luke Chao (Addgene plasmid # 227608 ; http://n2t.net/addgene:227608 ; RRID:Addgene_227608)
